Addgene plasmid #113562: BK beta2 ECFP
Purpose: human BK beta2 subunit in C-term translational frame with ECFP (ECFP-N1)
Depositing lab: Robert Brenner. Depositing organization: University of Texas Health Science Center at San Antonio.
Backbone
  Vector backbone: ECFP-N1
  Backbone manufacturer: Clontech
  Modifications to backbone: Identical to beta2-EGFP plasmid (Addgene #113558) but with ECFP
  Vector type: Mammalian Expression
  Selectable markers: Neomycin (select with G418)
Growth in bacteria
  Bacterial resistance: Kanamycin, 50 μg/mL
  Growth temperature: 37°C
  Growth strain: DH5alpha
  Copy number: High Copy
Gene/Insert
  Gene/Insert name: Kcnmb2 (alt name: beta2)
  Species: H. sapiens (human)
  Insert size (bp): 1025
  Entrez Gene: KCNMB2
  Promoter: CMV
  Tag / fusion protein: ECFP (C terminal on backbone)
  Cloning method: Restriction Enzyme; 5′ cloning site unknown (unknown if destroyed)
  Sequencing primers: 5′ CMV
Terms and licenses: Academic/Nonprofit Terms; Industry Terms: Not Available to Industry
How to cite: BK beta2 ECFP was a gift from Robert Brenner (Addgene plasmid # 113562 ; http://n2t.net/addgene:113562 ; RRID:Addgene_113562)
