[The description below was written by a language model from this plasmid's Addgene catalogue record and pLannotate feature annotations shown in this document.]
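Description:
BK beta2 ECFP is a mammalian expression plasmid built on the Clontech ECFP-N1 backbone that produces the human BK channel beta2 subunit (KCNMB2) fused at its C terminus to enhanced cyan fluorescent protein. The 5.7 kb sequenced plasmid replicates in E. coli at high copy from a ColE1/pUC-type origin and also carries an f1 phage origin. A single Tn5 aminoglycoside phosphotransferase (NeoR/KanR) gene serves both hosts. It is preceded by a bacterial bla-type promoter for kanamycin selection in bacteria and by the SV40 enhancer/early promoter for G418 selection in mammalian cells, and it ends at an HSV TK polyadenylation signal. The short ble, bGH poly(A) and SV40 large T antigen fragments in the feature table appear to be partial annotation matches rather than functional elements.

The expression cassette uses the human CMV immediate-early enhancer and promoter, followed by a remnant of the multiple cloning site and a T3 promoter, which probably came in with the insert from an earlier cloning vector. About 300 bases of unannotated sequence separate the T3 promoter from the KCNMB2 coding sequence, which is consistent with the listed insert size of about 1 kb including noncoding flanks. The ECFP open reading frame follows after a short linker, and the transcript terminates at the SV40 poly(A) signal. The 5′ cloning site is not recorded. KCNMB2 is a regulatory subunit of the calcium-activated KCNMA1 (maxiK) potassium channel that alters calcium sensitivity and gating and confers rapid inactivation. The record describes the plasmid as identical to a companion beta2-EGFP construct apart from the fluorophore. The cyan tag would allow transfected cells to be identified and the subunit to be visualised, although the record does not name specific applications.
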