Features (pLannotate 1.2.2; 16 found; start..end, strand, type, name):
     61..364     +  enhancer       CMV enhancer: human cytomegalovirus immediate early enhancer
    365..568     +  promoter       CMV promoter: human cytomegalovirus (CMV) immediate early promoter
    591..618     +  misc_feature   MCS (fragment): multiple cloning site
    619..637     +  promoter       T3 promoter: promoter for bacteriophage T3 RNA polymerase
    942..1646    +  CDS            KCNMB2: KCMB2_HUMAN - Experimental evidence at protein level: Swiss-Prot protein existence level 1. Regulatory subunit of the calcium activated potassium KCNMA1 (maxiK) channel. Modulates the calcium sensitivity and gating kinetics of KCNMA1, thereby contributing to KCNMA1 channel diversity. Acts as a negative regulator that confers rapid and complete inactivation of KCNMA1 channel complex. May participate in KCNMA1 inactivation in chromaffin cells of the adrenal gland or in hippocampal CA1 neurons. From Homo sapiens (Human).
   1665..2384    +  CDS            ECFP: enhanced CFP mammalian codon-optimized
   2401..2484    +  CDS            large T antigen (fragment): large T antigen from SV40 (simian virus 40)
   2507..2628    +  polyA_signal   SV40 poly(A) signal: SV40 polyadenylation signal
   2662..3090    -  rep_origin     f1 ori (sequence partly withheld): f1 bacteriophage origin of replication; arrow indicates direction of (+) strand synthesis
   3117..3221    +  promoter       AmpR promoter: bla
   3223..3580    +  promoter       SV40 promoter: SV40 enhancer and early promoter
   3615..4405    +  CDS            NeoR/KanR (fragment): aminoglycoside phosphotransferase from Tn5; aph(3')-II (or nptII); confers resistance to neomycin, kanamycin, and G418 (Geneticin®)
   4430..4582    +  CDS            ble (fragment): BLE_KLEPN - Experimental evidence at protein level: Swiss-Prot protein existence level 1. Binding protein with a strong affinity to the bleomycin family of antibiotics. Binds to CL990; an antimitotic-antibiotic compound. From Klebsiella pneumoniae.
   4641..4688    +  polyA_signal   HSV TK poly(A) signal: herpes simplex virus thymidine kinase polyadenylation signal (Cole and Stacy, 1985)
   4779..4795    -  polyA_signal   bGH poly(A) signal (fragment): bovine growth hormone polyadenylation signal
   5017..5605    +  rep_origin     ori: high-copy-number ColE1/pMB1/pBR322/pUC origin of replication
>Addgene plasmid #113562 | BK beta2 ECFP | addgene full sequence | sequence record 218927 | Addgene NGS Result
TAGTTATTAATAGTAATCAATTACGGGGTCATTAGTTCATAGCCCATATATGGAGTTCCGCGTTACATAA
CTTACGGTAAATGGCCCGCCTGGCTGACCGCCCAACGACCCCCGCCCATTGACGTCAATAATGACGTATG
TTCCCATAGTAACGCCAATAGGGACTTTCCATTGACGTCAATGGGTGGAGTATTTACGGTAAACTGCCCA
CTTGGCAGTACATCAAGTGTATCATATGCCAAGTACGCCCCCTATTGACGTCAATGACGGTAAATGGCCC
GCCTGGCATTATGCCCAGTACATGACCTTATGGGACTTTCCTACTTGGCAGTACATCTACGTATTAGTCA
TCGCTATTACCATGGTGATGCGGTTTTGGCAGTACATCAATGGGCGTGGATAGCGGTTTGACTCACGGGG
ATTTCCAAGTCTCCACCCCATTGACGTCAATGGGAGTTTGTTTTGGCACCAAAATCAACGGGACTTTCCA
AAATGTCGTAACAACTCCGCCCCATTGACGCAAATGGGCGGTAGGCGTGTACGGTGGGAGGTCTATATAA
GCAGAGCTGGTTTAGTGAACCGTCAGATCCGCTAGCGCTACCGGACTCAGATCTCGAGAATTAACCCTCA
CTAAAGGGAATAAGCTTGCGGCCGCCAACTTTTTTTTTTTTCTTAATCCTATCCAAGTATGCAGTACGCT
CTTGGGTCGTCTCATGAGACCCAGGGGCATGTTGGAAAGAACTGAGAGAAAGAGCAACAAAGCGGCGAGT
GGTGTGAGAGGGCAGCACGCGCTGTGGGGCCCTTCCAGAGAAATGTACTGAAAAAGTCTACGCAATGTCT
GGGATTTGCTAAACAATACCTGGAAAGCAGACAGGTTTTTTTGCCATTCCTCCAGGACATCCACCATAAG
GAAAGGAGACCCTGGACCAACATTCTCTAAGATGTTTATATGGACCAGTGGCCGGACCTCTTCATCTTAT
AGACATGATGAAAAAAGAAATATTTACCAGAAAATCAGGGACCATGACCTCCTGGACAAAAGGAAAACAG
TCACAGCACTGAAGGCAGGAGAGGACCGAGCTATTCTCCTGGGACTGGCTATGATGGTGTGCTCCATCAT
GATGTATTTTCTGCTGGGAATCACACTCCTGCGCTCATACATGCAGAGCGTGTGGACCGAAGAGTCTCAA
TGCACCTTGCTGAATGCGTCCATCACGGAAACATTTAACTGCTCCTTCAGCTGTGGTCCAGACTGCTGGA
AACTTTCTCAGTACCCCTGCCTCCAGGTGTACGTTAACCTGACTTCTTCCGGGGAAAAGCTCCTCCTCTA
CCACACAGAAGAGACAATAAAAATCAATCAGAAGTGCTCCTATATACCTAAATGTGGAAAAAATTTTGAA
GAATCCATGTCCCTGGTGAATGTTGTCATGGAAAACTTCAGGAAGTATCAACACTTCTCCTGCTATTCTG
ACCCAGAAGGAAACCAGAAGAGTGTTATCCTAACCAAACTCTACAGTTCCAACGTGCTGTTCCATTCACT
CTTCTGGCCAACCTGTATGATGGCTGGGGGTGTGGCAATTGTTGCCATGGTGAAACTTACACAGTACCTC
TCCCTACTATGTGAGAGGATCCAACGGATCAATAGAGATCCACCGGTCGCCACCATGGTGAGCAAGGGCG
AGGAGCTGTTCACCGGGGTGGTGCCCATCCTGGTCGAGCTGGACGGCGACGTAAACGGCCACAAGTTCAG
CGTGTCCGGCGAGGGCGAGGGCGATGCCACCTACGGCAAGCTGACCCTGAAGTTCATCTGCACCACCGGC
AAGCTGCCCGTGCCCTGGCCCACCCTCGTGACCACCCTGACCTGGGGCGTGCAGTGCTTCAGCCGCTACC
CCGACCACATGAAGCAGCACGACTTCTTCAAGTCCGCCATGCCCGAAGGCTACGTCCAGGAGCGCACCAT
CTTCTTCAAGGACGACGGCAACTACAAGACCCGCGCCGAGGTGAAGTTCGAGGGCGACACCCTGGTGAAC
CGCATCGAGCTGAAGGGCATCGACTTCAAGGAGGACGGCAACATCCTGGGGCACAAGCTGGAGTACAACT
ACATCAGCCACAACGTCTATATCACCGCCGACAAGCAGAAGAACGGCATCAAGGCCAACTTCAAGATCCG
CCACAACATCGAGGACGGCAGCGTGCAGCTCGCCGACCACTACCAGCAGAACACCCCCATCGGCGACGGC
CCCGTGCTGCTGCCCGACAACCACTACCTGAGCACCCAGTCCGCCCTGAGCAAAGACCCCAACGAGAAGC
GCGATCACATGGTCCTGCTGGAGTTCGTGACCGCCGCCGGGATCACTCTCGGCATGGACGAGCTGTACAA
GTAAAGCGGCCGCGACTCTAGATCATAATCAGCCATACCACATTTGTAGAGGTTTTACTTGCTTTAAAAA
ACCTCCCACACCTCCCCCTGAACCTGAAACATAAAATGAATGCAATTGTTGTTGTTAACTTGTTTATTGC
AGCTTATAATGGTTACAAATAAAGCAATAGCATCACAAATTTCACAAATAAAGCATTTTTTTCACTGCAT
TCTAGTTGTGGTTTGTCCAAACTCATCAATGTATCTTAAGGCGTAAATTGTAAGCGTTAATATTTTGTTA
AAATTCGCGTTAAATTTTTGTTAAATCAGCTCATTTTTTAACCAATAGGCCGAAATCGGCAAAATCCCTT
ATAAATCAAAAGAATAGACCGAGATAGGGT
[37 nt withheld, positions 2761-2797]
AAAGAACGTGGACTCCAACGTCAAAGG
[49 nt withheld, positions 2825-2873]
T
[91 nt withheld, positions 2875-2965]
G
[124 nt withheld, positions 2967-3090]
CAGGTGGCACTTTTCGGGGAAATGTGCGCGGAACCCCTATTTGTTTATTTTTCTAAATACATTCAAATAT
GTATCCGCTCATGAGACAATAACCCTGATAAATGCTTCAATAATATTGAAAAAGGAAGAGTCCTGAGGCG
GAAAGAACCAGCTGTGGAATGTGTGTCAGTTAGGGTGTGGAAAGTCCCCAGGCTCCCCAGCAGGCAGAAG
TATGCAAAGCATGCATCTCAATTAGTCAGCAACCAGGTGTGGAAAGTCCCCAGGCTCCCCAGCAGGCAGA
AGTATGCAAAGCATGCATCTCAATTAGTCAGCAACCATAGTCCCGCCCCTAACTCCGCCCATCCCGCCCC
TAACTCCGCCCAGTTCCGCCCATTCTCCGCCCCATGGCTGACTAATTTTTTTTATTTATGCAGAGGCCGA
GGCCGCCTCGGCCTCTGAGCTATTCCAGAAGTAGTGAGGAGGCTTTTTTGGAGGCCTAGGCTTTTGCAAA
GATCGATCAAGAGACAGGATGAGGATCGTTTCGCATGATTGAACAAGATGGATTGCACGCAGGTTCTCCG
GCCGCTTGGGTGGAGAGGCTATTCGGCTATGACTGGGCACAACAGACAATCGGCTGCTCTGATGCCGCCG
TGTTCCGGCTGTCAGCGCAGGGGCGCCCGGTTCTTTTTGTCAAGACCGACCTGTCCGGTGCCCTGAATGA
ACTGCAAGACGAGGCAGCGCGGCTATCGTGGCTGGCCACGACGGGCGTTCCTTGCGCAGCTGTGCTCGAC
GTTGTCACTGAAGCGGGAAGGGACTGGCTGCTATTGGGCGAAGTGCCGGGGCAGGATCTCCTGTCATCTC
ACCTTGCTCCTGCCGAGAAAGTATCCATCATGGCTGATGCAATGCGGCGGCTGCATACGCTTGATCCGGC
TACCTGCCCATTCGACCACCAAGCGAAACATCGCATCGAGCGAGCACGTACTCGGATGGAAGCCGGTCTT
GTCGATCAGGATGATCTGGACGAAGAGCATCAGGGGCTCGCGCCAGCCGAACTGTTCGCCAGGCTCAAGG
CGAGCATGCCCGACGGCGAGGATCTCGTCGTGACCCATGGCGATGCCTGCTTGCCGAATATCATGGTGGA
AAATGGCCGCTTTTCTGGATTCATCGACTGTGGCCGGCTGGGTGTGGCGGACCGCTATCAGGACATAGCG
TTGGCTACCCGTGATATTGCTGAAGAGCTTGGCGGCGAATGGGCTGACCGCTTCCTCGTGCTTTACGGTA
TCGCCGCTCCCGATTCGCAGCGCATCGCCTTCTATCGCCTTCTTGACGAGTTCTTTTGAGCGGGACTCTG
GGGTTCGAAATGACCGACCAAGCGACGCCCAACCTGCCATCACGAGATTTCGATTCCACCGCCGCCTTCT
ATGAAAGGTTGGGCTTCGGAATCGTTTTCCGGGACGCCGGCTGGATGATCCTCCAGCGCGGGGATCTCAT
GCTGGAGTTCTTCGCCCACCCTAGGGGGAGGCTAACTGAAACACGGAAGGAGACAATACCGGAAGGAACC
CGCGCTATGACGGCAATAAAAAGACAGAATAAAACGCACGGTGTTGGGTCGTTTGTTCATAAACGCGGGG
TTCGGTCCCAGGGCTGGCACTCTGTCGATACCCCACCGAGACCCCATTGGGGCCAATACGCCCGCGTTTC
TTCCTTTTCCCCACCCCACCCCCCAAGTTCGGGTGAAGGCCCAGGGCTCGCAGCCAACGTCGGGGCGGCA
GGCCCTGCCATAGCCTCAGGTTACTCATATATACTTTAGATTGATTTAAAACTTCATTTTTAATTTAAAA
GGATCTAGGTGAAGATCCTTTTTGATAATCTCATGACCAAAATCCCTTAACGTGAGTTTTCGTTCCACTG
AGCGTCAGACCCCGTAGAAAAGATCAAAGGATCTTCTTGAGATCCTTTTTTTCTGCGCGTAATCTGCTGC
TTGCAAACAAAAAAACCACCGCTACCAGCGGTGGTTTGTTTGCCGGATCAAGAGCTACCAACTCTTTTTC
CGAAGGTAACTGGCTTCAGCAGAGCGCAGATACCAAATACTGTTCTTCTAGTGTAGCCGTAGTTAGGCCA
CCACTTCAAGAACTCTGTAGCACCGCCTACATACCTCGCTCTGCTAATCCTGTTACCAGTGGCTGCTGCC
AGTGGCGATAAGTCGTGTCTTACCGGGTTGGACTCAAGACGATAGTTACCGGATAAGGCGCAGCGGTCGG
GCTGAACGGGGGGTTCGTGCACACAGCCCAGCTTGGAGCGAACGACCTACACCGAACTGAGATACCTACA
GCGTGAGCTATGAGAAAGCGCCACGCTTCCCGAAGGGAGAAAGGCGGACAGGTATCCGGTAAGCGGCAGG
GTCGGAACAGGAGAGCGCACGAGGGAGCTTCCAGGGGGAAACGCCTGGTATCTTTATAGTCCTGTCGGGT
TTCGCCACCTCTGACTTGAGCGTCGATTTTTGTGATGCTCGTCAGGGGGGCGGAGCCTATGGAAAAACGC
CAGCAACGCGGCCTTTTTACGGTTCCTGGCCTTTTGCTGGCCTTTTGCTCACATGTTCTTTCCTGCGTTA
TCCCCTGATTCTGTGGATAACCGTATTACCGCCATGCAT
